>Addgene plasmid #120672 | Smp_187140-Cd4-bio-His | addgene full sequence | sequence record 234090 | Addgene NGS Result
GACATTGATTATTGACTAGTTATTAATAGTAATCAATTACGGGGTCATTAGTTCATAGCCCATATATGGA
GTTCCGCGTTACATAACTTACGGTAAATGGCCCGCCTGGCTGACCGCCCAACGACCCCCGCCCATTGACG
TCAATAATGACGTATGTTCCCATAGTAACGCCAATAGGGACTTTCCATTGACGTCAATGGGTGGAGTATT
TACGGTAAACTGCCCACTTGGCAGTACATCAAGTGTATCATATGCCAAGTCCGCCCCCTATTGACGTCAA
TGACGGTAAATGGCCCGCCTGGCATTATGCCCAGTACATGACCTTACGGGACTTTCCTACTTGGCAGTAC
ATCTACGTATTAGTCATCGCTATTACCATGGTGATGCGGTTTTGGCAGTACACCAATGGGCGTGGATAGC
GGTTTGACTCACGGGGATTTCCAAGTCTCCACCCCATTGACGTCAATGGGAGTTTGTTTTGGCACCAAAA
TCAACGGGACTTTCCAAAATGTCGTAATAACCCCGCCCCGTTGACGCAAATGGGCGGTAGGCGTGTACGG
TGGGAGGTCTATATAAGCAGAGCTCGTTTAGTGAACCGTCAGATCCTCACTCTCTTCCGCATCGCTGTCT
GCGAGGGCCAGCTGTTGGGCTCGCGGTTGAGGACAAACTCTTCGCGGTCTTTCCAGTACTCTTGGATCGG
AAACCCGTCGGCCTCCGAACGGTACTCCGCCACCGAGGGACCTGAGCGAGTCCGCATCGACCGGATCGGA
AAACCTCTCGAGAAAGGCGTCTAACCAGTCACAGTCGCAAGGTAGGCTGAGCACCGTGGCGGGCGGCAGC
GGGTGGCGGTCGGGGTTGTTTCTGGCGGAGGTGCTGCTGATGATGTAATTAAAGTAGGCGGTCTTGAGAC
GGCGGATGGTCGAGGTGAGGTGTGGCAGGCTTGAGATCCAGCTGTTGGGGTGAGTACTCCCTCTCAAAAG
CGGGCATTACTTCTGCGCTAAGATTGTCAGTTTCCAAAAACGAGGAGGATTTGATATTCACCTGGCCCGA
TCTGGCCATACACTTGAGTGACAATGACATCCACTTTGCCTTTCTCTCCACAGGTGTCCACTCCCAGGTC
CAAGTTTGCCACCATGGAGTTTCAGACCCAGGTACTCATGTCCCTGCTGCTCTGCATGTCTGGTGCGGCC
GCCAAGCGGACCCTGAAGTTCAACGACCTGTGGGAGAAGTGGAAGTCCGTGTACACCAAGCAGTACACCG
ACGAGGACGAGGAAGCCATCCGGCGGAGAATCTGGAACAAGAACCTGATCAAGATCCAGCTGCACAACCT
GAGATACGACCTGGGCTTCGAGACATACAGCATCGGCCTGAGCCAGTTCACCGACATCGAGTGGAACGAG
TTCTACAGCATGTACAAAGTGAAAGAGCGGCTGATCATCCCCGAGAGCAGCCCCAGCAGCAGCTTCATCG
AAGAGGACTACGACGTGAACAACATCGGCTGGACCCCCGACAGCTACGACTGGCGGCACTTCAACATCGT
GAACGAGCCCCGGGACGAGGGCAGCTGCATCGGCAGCTACGCCTTCGCCGTGACAGCCGTGACCGAGAGC
CAGTACGCCCTGCGGACCAGCAACCGGAAGAAATTCAGCGTGCAGCAGTTTATCGACTGCACCCGGATCT
ACGGCAACATGGGCTGCCACGGCGGCTACACCTTCACCCTGTTCATCTACCTGCAGAACTTCGGCCTGGA
AACCGAGGAAAACTACCCCTTCACTGGCGGCGACCAGGACTGCGTGGCCAACAGCTCCGACGTGGTGGTG
CAGAGCATCGGCTACAAGTTCCACCGGCACGGCTACGAGACAATCCTGAAGTGGGCCGTGTACAACGAGG
GCCCCTACGTGATCAGCATGAATATCGACGAGAACTTCCTGCACTACAAGAGCGGCATCTACCAGAGCGA
TACCTGCACCCACTACAACCTGAACCAGAGCATGCTGCTCGTGGGCTACGGCTACGACAACGACGGCAAC
GACTACTGGACCCTGCAGAACAACTGGGGCACAAAGTGGGGCGAGCAGGGCTACGTGAAGGTGCTGCGGA
ACCACTGGAACATGTGCGGAATCGCCAGCATGGCCTTCCGGCCCATCCTGCGGGGCTTTGGCGCGCCGTC
GACCTCCATCACGGCCTATAAGAGTGAGGGGGAGTCAGCGGAGTTCTCCTTCCCACTCAACCTTGGAGAG
GAAAGCCTGCAGGGAGAGTTGAGATGGAAGGCAGAGAAGGCTCCTTCTTCCCAGTCCTGGATCACCTTCT
CCCTAAAGAACCAAAAGGTGTCTGTGCAGAAGTCTACTAGCAACCCCAAGTTCCAGCTGTCCGAAACGCT
CCCACTCACCCTTCAGATACCCCAGGTCTCCCTTCAGTTTGCTGGTTCTGGCAACCTGACCCTGACTCTG
GACAGAGGGATACTGTATCAGGAAGTGAACCTGGTGGTGATGAAAGTGACTCAGCCCGACAGCAACACTT
TGACCTGTGAGGTGATGGGACCCACCTCACCCAAGATGAGACTGATCTTGAAGCAGGAGAATCAGGAGGC
CAGGGTCTCCAGGCAGGAGAAAGTGATTCAAGTGCAGGCCCCTGAAGCAGGGGTGTGGCAATGTCTACTG
AGTGAAGGTGAAGAGGTCAAGATGGACTCCAAGATCCAGGTTTTATCCAAAGGGTTGAATTCCGGCAGCC
TGCACCACATCCTGGACGCCCAGAAGATGCTGTGGAACCACAGGGACAGGAACCTGCCTCCTCTGGCCCC
TCTGGGCCCCCACCACCATCACCACCATTGAGTCTAGACACGTGATTAATTAAGGATCCCCCGACCTCGA
CCTCTGGCTAATAAAGGAAATTTATTTTCATTGCAATAGTGTGTTGGAATTTTTTGTGTCTCTCACTCGG
AAGGACATATGGGAGGGCAAATCATTTGGTCGAGATCCCTCGGAGATCTCTAGCTAGAGGATCGATCCCC
GCCCCGGACGAACTAAACCTGACTACGACATCTCTGCCCCTTCTTCGCGGGGCAGTGCATGTAATCCCTT
CAGTTGGTTGGTACAACTTGCCAACTGGGCCCTGTTCCACATGTGACACGGGGGGGGACCAAACACAAAG
GGGTTCTCTGACTGTAGTTGACATCCTTATAAATGGATGTGCACATTTGCCAACACTGAGTGGCTTTCAT
CCTGGAGCAGACTTTGCAGTCTGTGGACTGCAACACAACATTGCCTTTATGTGTAACTCTTGGCTGAAGC
TCTTACACCAATGCTGGGGGACATGTACCTCCCAGGGGCCCAGGAAGACTACGGGAGGCTACACCAACGT
CAATCAGAGGGGCCTGTGTAGCTACCGATAAGCGGACCCTCAAGAGGGCATTAGCAATAGTGTTTATAAG
GCCCCCTTGTTAACCCTAAACGGGTAGCATATGCTTCCCGGGTAGTAGTATATACTATCCAGACTAACCC
TAATTCAATAGCATATGTTACCCAACGGGAAGCATATGCTATCGAATTAGGGTTAGTAAAAGGGTCCTAA
GGAACAGCGATATCTCCCACCCCATGAGCTGTCACGGTTTTATTTACATGGGGTCAGGATTCCACGAGGG
TAGTGAACCATTTTAGTCACAAGGGCAGTGGCTGAAGATCAAGGAGCGGGCAGTGAACTCTCCTGAATCT
TCGCCTGCTTCTTCATTCTCCTTCGTTTAGCTAATAGAATAACTGCTGAGTTGTGAACAGTAAGGTGTAT
GTGAGGTGCTCGAAAACAAGGTTTCAGGTGACGCCCCCAGAATAAAATTTGGACGGGGGGTTCAGTGGTG
GCATTGTGCTATGACACCAATATAACCCTCACAAACCCCTTGGGCAATAAATACTAGTGTAGGAATGAAA
CATTCTGAATATCTTTAACAATAGAAATCCATGGGGTGGGGACAAGCCGTAAAGACTGGATGTCCATCTC
ACACGAATTTATGGCTATGGGCAACACATAATCCTAGTGCAATATGATACTGGGGTTATTAAGATGTGTC
CCAGGCAGGGACCAAGACAGGTGAACCATGTTGTTACACTCTATTTGTAACAAGGGGAAAGAGAGTGGAC
GCCGACAGCAGCGGACTCCACTGGTTGTCTCTAACACCCCCGAAAATTAAACGGGGCTCCACGCCAATGG
GGCCCATAAACAAAGACAAGTGGCCACTCTTTTTTTTGAAATTGTGGAGTGGGGGCACGCGTCAGCCCCC
ACACGCCGCCCTGCGGTTTTGGACTGTAAAATAAGGGTGTAATAACTTGGCTGATTGTAACCCCGCTAAC
CACTGCGGTCAAACCACTTGCCCACAAAACCACTAATGGCACCCCGGGGAATACCTGCATAAGTAGGTGG
GCGGGCCAAGATAGGGGCGCGATTGCTGCGATCTGGAGGACAAATTACACACACTTGCGCCTGAGCGCCA
AGCACAGGGTTGTTGGTCCTCATATTCACGAGGTCGCTGAGAGCACGGTGGGCTAATGTTGCCATGGGTA
GCATATACTACCCAAATATCTGGATAGCATATGCTATCCTAATCTATATCTGGGTAGCATAGGCTATCCT
AATCTATATCTGGGTAGCATATGCTATCCTAATCTATATCTGGGTAGTATATGCTATCCTAATTTATATC
TGGGTAGCATAGGCTATCCTAATCTATATCTGGGTAGCATATGCTATCCTAATCTATATCTGGGTAGTAT
ATGCTATCCTAATCTGTATCCGGGTAGCATATGCTATCCTAATAGAGATTAGGGTAGTATATGCTATCCT
AATTTATATCTGGGTAGCATATACTACCCAAATATCTGGATAGCATATGCTATCCTAATCTATATCTGGG
TAGCATATGCTATCCTAATCTATATCTGGGTAGCATAGGCTATCCTAATCTATATCTGGGTAGCATATGC
TATCCTAATCTATATCTGGGTAGTATATGCTATCCTAATTTATATCTGGGTAGCATAGGCTATCCTAATC
TATATCTGGGTAGCATATGCTATCCTAATCTATATCTGGGTAGTATATGCTATCCTAATCTGTATCCGGG
TAGCATATGCTATCCTCATGATAAGCTGTCAAACATGAGAATTTTCTTGAAGACGAAAGGGCCTCGTGAT
ACGCCTATTTTTATAGGTTAATGTCATGATAATAATGGTTTCTTAGACGTCAGGTGGCACTTTTCGGGGA
AATGTGCGCGGAACCCCTATTTGTTTATTTTTCTAAATACATTCAAATATGTATCCGCTCATGAGACAAT
AACCCTGATAAATGCTTCAATAATATTGAAAAAGGAAGAGTATGAGTATTCAACATTTCCGTGTCGCCCT
TATTCCCTTTTTTGCGGCATTTTGCCTTCCTGTTTTTGCTCACCCAGAAACGCTGGTGAAAGTAAAAGAT
GCTGAAGATCAGTTGGGTGCACGAGTGGGTTACATCGAACTGGATCTCAACAGCGGTAAGATCCTTGAGA
GTTTTCGCCCCGAAGAACGTTTTCCAATGATGAGCACTTTTAAAGTTCTGCTATGTGGCGCGGTATTATC
CCGTGTTGACGCCGGGCAAGAGCAACTCGGTCGCCGCATACACTATTCTCAGAATGACTTGGTTGAGTAC
TCACCAGTCACAGAAAAGCATCTTACGGATGGCATGACAGTAAGAGAATTATGCAGTGCTGCCATAACCA
TGAGTGATAACACTGCGGCCAACTTACTTCTGACAACGATCGGAGGACCGAAGGAGCTAACCGCTTTTTT
GCACAACATGGGGGATCATGTAACTCGCCTTGATCGTTGGGAACCGGAGCTGAATGAAGCCATACCAAAC
GACGAGCGTGACACCACGATGCCTGCAGCAATGGCAACAACGTTGCGCAAACTATTAACTGGCGAACTAC
TTACTCTAGCTTCCCGGCAACAATTAATAGACTGGATGGAGGCGGATAAAGTTGCAGGACCACTTCTGCG
CTCGGCCCTTCCGGCTGGCTGGTTTATTGCTGATAAATCTGGAGCCGGTGAGCGTGGGTCTCGCGGTATC
ATTGCAGCACTGGGGCCAGATGGTAAGCCCTCCCGTATCGTAGTTATCTACACGACGGGGAGTCAGGCAA
CTATGGATGAACGAAATAGACAGATCGCTGAGATAGGTGCCTCACTGATTAAGCATTGGTAACTGTCAGA
CCAAGTTTACTCATATATACTTTAGATTGATTTAAAACTTCATTTTTAATTTAAAAGGATCTAGGTGAAG
ATCCTTTTTGATAATCTCATGACCAAAATCCCTTAACGTGAGTTTTCGTTCCACTGAGCGTCAGACCCCG
TAGAAAAGATCAAAGGATCTTCTTGAGATCCTTTTTTTCTGCGCGTAATCTGCTGCTTGCAAACAAAAAA
ACCACCGCTACCAGCGGTGGTTTGTTTGCCGGATCAAGAGCTACCAACTCTTTTTCCGAAGGTAACTGGC
TTCAGCAGAGCGCAGATACCAAATACTGTTCTTCTAGTGTAGCCGTAGTTAGGCCACCACTTCAAGAACT
CTGTAGCACCGCCTACATACCTCGCTCTGCTAATCCTGTTACCAGTGGCTGCTGCCAGTGGCGATAAGTC
GTGTCTTACCGGGTTGGACTCAAGACGATAGTTACCGGATAAGGCGCAGCGGTCGGGCTGAACGGGGGGT
TCGTGCACACAGCCCAGCTTGGAGCGAACGACCTACACCGAACTGAGATACCTACAGCGTGAGCTATGAG
AAAGCGCCACGCTTCCCGAAGGGAGAAAGGCGGACAGGTATCCGGTAAGCGGCAGGGTCGGAACAGGAGA
GCGCACGAGGGAGCTTCCAGGGGGAAACGCCTGGTATCTTTATAGTCCTGTCGGGTTTCGCCACCTCTGA
CTTGAGCGTCGATTTTTGTGATGCTCGTCAGGGGGGCGGAGCCTATGGAAAAACGCCAGCAACGCGGCCT
TTTTACGGTTCCTGGCCTTTTGCTGGCCTTTTGCTCACATGTTCTTTCCTGCGTTATCCCCTGATTCTGT
GGATAACCGTATTACCGCCTTTGAGTGAGCTGATACCGCTCGCCGCAGCCGAACGACCGAGCGCAGCGAG
TCAGTGAGCGAGGAAGCGGAAGAGCGCCCAATACGCAAACCGCCTCTCCCCGCGCGTTGGCCGATTCATT
AATGCAGCTGGCACGACAGGTTTCCCGACTGGAAAGCGGGCAGTGAGCGCAACGCAATTAATGTGAGTTA
GCTCACTCATTAGGCACCCCAGGCTTTACACTTTATGCTTCCGGCTCGTATGTTGTGTGGAATTGTGAGC
GGATAACAATTTCACACAGGAAACAGCTATGACCATGATTACGCCAAGCTCTAGCTAGAGGTCGACCAAT
TCTCATGTTTGACAGCTTATCATCGCAGATCCGGGCAACGTTGTTGCCATTGCTGCAGGCGCAGAACTGG
TAGGTATGGAAGATCTATACATTGAATCAATATTGGCAATTAGCCATATTAGTCATTGGTTATATAGCAT
AAATCAATATTGGCTATTGGCCATTGCATACGTTGTATCTATATCATAATATGTACATTTATATTGGCTC
ATGTCCAATATGACCGCCATGTT
Features (pLannotate 1.2.2; 18 found; start..end, strand, type, name):
      1..380     +  enhancer       CMV enhancer: human cytomegalovirus immediate early enhancer
    382..581     +  promoter       CMV promoter: human cytomegalovirus (CMV) immediate early promoter
    649..687     +  misc_feature   Ad SA (fragment): adenovirus major late transcript splice acceptor (Friedrich and Soriano, 1991)
    720..929     -  CDS            PTP (fragment): TERM_ADE02 - Experimental evidence at protein level: Swiss-Prot protein existence level 1. Protein covalently bound to the viral DNA that acts as a primer for viral genomic replication by DNA strand displacement. Assembles on the viral origin of replication in an initiation complex with viral polymerase, DBP, host NFIA and host POU2F1/OCT1. During initiation, the polymerase covalently couples the first dCTP with Ser- 580 of pTP. The terminal protein stimulates the template activity over 20 fold compared to protein-free templates. Neo-synthesized viral genomes are linked to two preterminal prot
    960..1049    +  intron         chimeric intron (fragment): chimera between introns from adenovirus and immunoglobulin heavy chain genes
   1068..1114    +  CDS            IgH signal sequence (fragment): signal sequence from the mouse immunoglobulin heavy chain variable region
   2160..2720    +  CDS            Cd4 (fragment): CD4_RAT - Experimental evidence at protein level: Swiss-Prot protein existence level 1. Integral membrane glycoprotein that plays an essential role in the immune response and serves multiple functions in responses against both external and internal offenses. In T-cells, functions primarily as a coreceptor for MHC class II molecule:peptide complex. The antigens presented by class II peptides are derived from extracellular proteins while class I peptides are derived from cytosolic proteins. Interacts simultaneously with the T-cell receptor (TCR) and the MHC class II presented by antigen presenti
   2880..2935    +  polyA_signal   β-globin poly(A) signal: rabbit β-globin polyadenylation signal (Gil and Proudfoot, 1987)
   3449..5130    -  rep_origin     oriP (fragment): Epstein-Barr virus oriP replication origin (Yates et al., 2000)
   5257..5361    +  promoter       AmpR promoter: bla
   5362..6222    +  CDS            AmpR: β-lactamase; bla; confers resistance to ampicillin, carbenicillin, and related antibiotics
   6393..6981    +  rep_origin     ori: high-copy-number ColE1/pMB1/pBR322/pUC origin of replication
   7164..7256    +  CDS            lacI (fragment): lac repressor; lacI; The lac repressor binds to the lac operator to inhibit transcription in E. coli. This inhibition can be relieved by adding lactose or isopropyl-β-D-thiogalactopyranoside (IPTG).
   7269..7290    +  protein_bind   CAP binding site: CAP binding activates transcription in the presence of cAMP. E. coli catabolite activator protein
   7305..7335    +  promoter       lac promoter: promoter for the E. coli lac operon
   7343..7359    +  protein_bind   lac operator: The lac repressor binds to the lac operator to inhibit transcription in E. coli. This inhibition can be relieved by adding lactose or isopropyl-β-D-thiogalactopyranoside (IPTG). lac repressor encoded by lacI
   7429..7445    +  promoter       tet promoter (fragment): E. coli promoter for tetracycline efflux protein gene
   7455..7480    -  CDS            bla(M) (fragment): β-lactamase lacking the signal sequence; bla(M); allows cytosolic expression of β-lactamase
