[The description below was written by a language model from this plasmid's Addgene catalogue record and pLannotate feature annotations shown in this document.]
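Description:
Smp_187140-Cd4-bio-His is a mammalian expression plasmid built on the pTT3 backbone for producing a recombinant, secreted form of the Schistosoma mansoni protein Smp_187140. It is maintained in E. coli as a high-copy plasmid through a ColE1/pUC-type origin and selected with ampicillin via the β-lactamase gene. The backbone also carries a fragment of the Epstein-Barr virus oriP, which in cell lines expressing EBNA1 supports episomal retention of the plasmid and so boosts yields from transient transfection. Short lac operon remnants near the bacterial origin are backbone carry-over with no evident role in expression.

Transcription is driven by the human CMV immediate early enhancer and promoter, followed by adenovirus-derived leader and splice elements and a chimeric intron fragment that promote efficient processing of the transcript; the antisense adenoviral "PTP" annotation in this region most likely reflects this leader sequence rather than a functional coding region. A partial match to a mouse immunoglobulin heavy chain signal sequence lies just upstream of the insert position, consistent with directing the product into the secretory pathway. The 967 bp Smp_187140 insert itself is not annotated in the feature table but occupies the gap between the signal sequence and the tag, cloned between retained NotI and AscI sites. It is fused at its C terminus to rat Cd4 domains 3 and 4, a biotinylation acceptor sequence and a 6His tag, and the unit ends with the rabbit β-globin polyadenylation signal. The Cd4 and biotin tags allow detection and oriented capture on streptavidin surfaces, and the His tag allows affinity purification. The plasmid belongs to a library of S. mansoni cell-surface and secreted proteins used to identify early serological markers of infection.
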