Addgene plasmid #120672: Smp_187140-Cd4-bio-His
Purpose: Expression of recombinant S. mansoni protein
Depositing lab: Gavin Wright. Depositing organization: Wellcome Sanger Institute. Publication: A library of cell-surface and secreted proteins from Schistosoma mansoni identifies early serological markers of infection. Cécile Crosnier, Anna V. Protasio, Gabriel Rinaldi, Shona Wilson, Matthew Berriman, Gavin J. Wright. bioRXiv 10.1101/593616.
Backbone
  Vector backbone: pTT3
  Backbone manufacturer: Yves Durocher, NRC
  Backbone size w/o insert (bp): 6686
  Vector type: Mammalian Expression
Growth in bacteria
  Bacterial resistance: Ampicillin, 100 μg/mL
  Growth temperature: 37°C
  Growth strain: DH5alpha
  Copy number: High Copy
Gene/Insert
  Gene/Insert name: Smp_187140
  Species: Schistosoma mansoni
  Insert size (bp): 967
  Entrez Gene: Smp_187140 (a.k.a. Smp_187140)
  Promoter: CMV
  Tag / fusion protein: ratCd4(d3+4)-bio-6His (C terminal on backbone)
  Cloning method: Restriction Enzyme; 5′ cloning site NotI (not destroyed); 3′ cloning site AscI (not destroyed)
Terms and licenses: Academic/Nonprofit Terms; Industry Terms: Not Available to Industry
How to cite: Smp_187140-Cd4-bio-His was a gift from Gavin Wright (Addgene plasmid # 120672 ; http://n2t.net/addgene:120672 ; RRID:Addgene_120672)
